Addgene plasmid #145803: pCIS-rPAM3
Purpose: expresses rat PAM3 in mammalian cells
Depositing lab: Betty Eipper & Richard Mains. Depositing organization: University of Connecticut Health Center. Publication: Differential trafficking of soluble and integral membrane secretory granule-associated proteins. Milgram SL, Eipper BA, Mains RE. J Cell Biol. 1994 Jan;124(1-2):33-41. doi: 10.1083/jcb.124.1.33. PubMed 8294504.
Backbone
  Vector backbone: pCIS
  Backbone manufacturer: Cornelia Gorman
  Backbone size w/o insert (bp): 5000
  Total vector size (bp): 7400
  Vector type: Mammalian Expression
Growth in bacteria
  Bacterial resistance: Ampicillin, 100 μg/mL
  Growth temperature: 37°C
  Growth strain: DH5alpha
  Copy number: High Copy
Gene/Insert
  Gene/Insert name: rat PAM3 (alt name: rPAM3)
  Species: R. norvegicus (rat)
  Insert size (bp): 2400
  Mutation: See depositor comments below
  GenBank ID: AAC05608.1
  Promoter: CMV
  Cloning method: Restriction Enzyme; 5′ cloning site Hind3 (not destroyed); 3′ cloning site Xba1 (not destroyed)
  Sequencing primers: 5′ CTTGAGGTGTGGCAGGCTTG; 3′ TGGTGTTGATCTTACGTCAC
Terms and licenses: Academic/Nonprofit Terms; Industry Terms: Not Available to Industry
Depositor comments: Please note: Plasmid contains a Valine 221 deletion in rPAM3 compared to the NCBI reference sequence AAC05608.1. This deletion is not known to affect protein activity.
How to cite: pCIS-rPAM3 was a gift from Betty Eipper & Richard Mains (Addgene plasmid # 145803 ; http://n2t.net/addgene:145803 ; RRID:Addgene_145803)
