[The description below was written by a language model from this plasmid's Addgene catalogue record and pLannotate feature annotations shown in this document.]
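Description:
pCIS-rPAM3 is a mammalian expression plasmid built on the pCIS backbone that carries the rat cDNA for PAM3, an isoform of peptidylglycine alpha-amidating monooxygenase. PAM is the bifunctional enzyme that converts glycine-extended peptide precursors into bioactive alpha-amidated peptides through two sequential reactions carried out by separate catalytic domains. The roughly 2.4 kb insert was cloned between HindIII and XbaI sites, both of which are retained. It is transcribed from the human cytomegalovirus immediate early enhancer and promoter. Short fragments of CMV intron A and an adenovirus/immunoglobulin chimeric intron lie between the promoter and the coding sequence, presumably forming a spliceable leader. An SV40 polyadenylation signal follows the insert. The depositors note that the encoded protein lacks valine 221 relative to the reference sequence, a deletion not known to affect activity.

Downstream of the PAM3 cassette, an SV40 enhancer/early promoter drives mouse dihydrofolate reductase, a marker commonly used for selection or methotrexate-driven amplification in mammalian cells, although the record does not say it was used this way. The annotated hepatitis B virus fragments after DHFR (partial X and core sequences and the epsilon element) are incomplete pieces. They most likely serve as 3′ processing sequence for the DHFR transcript, but the record does not state their role. In bacteria the plasmid replicates at high copy from a ColE1/pUC-type origin and is selected with ampicillin through the bla gene; only a fragment of a tetracycline resistance gene is present.

The sequenced record is 7,757 nt, somewhat larger than the approximately 7.4 kb catalogue estimate. The construct is intended for expressing rat PAM3 in mammalian cells, and the associated publication concerns the trafficking of soluble and membrane secretory granule proteins.
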