Features (pLannotate 1.2.2; 16 found; start..end, strand, type, name):
      1..380     +  enhancer       CMV enhancer: human cytomegalovirus immediate early enhancer
    381..584     +  promoter       CMV promoter: human cytomegalovirus (CMV) immediate early promoter
    720..769     +  intron         CMV intron (fragment): modified intron A from human cytomegalovirus
    785..863     +  intron         chimeric intron (fragment): chimera between introns from adenovirus and immunoglobulin heavy chain genes
    920..3271    +  CDS            Pam (fragment): AMD_RAT - Experimental evidence at protein level: Swiss-Prot protein existence level 1. Bifunctional enzyme that catalyzes the post-translational modification of inactive peptidylglycine precursors to the corresponding bioactive alpha-amidated peptides, a terminal modification in biosynthesis of many neural and endocrine peptides (By similarity). Alpha-amidation involves two sequential reactions, both of which are catalyzed by separate catalytic domains of the enzyme. The first step, catalyzed by peptidyl alpha-hydroxylating monoxygenase (PHM) domain, is the copper-, ascorbate-, and O2- depend
   3287..3319    -  misc_feature   MCS (fragment): pBluescript multiple cloning site
   3323..3457    +  polyA_signal   SV40 poly(A) signal: SV40 polyadenylation signal
   3525..3882    +  promoter       SV40 promoter: SV40 enhancer and early promoter
   3923..4486    +  CDS            DHFR: mouse dihydrofolate reductase; Mus musculus Dhfr
   4616..4999    +  CDS            X (fragment): X_HBVA3 - Experimental evidence at protein level: Swiss-Prot protein existence level 1. Multifunctional protein that plays a role in silencing host antiviral defenses and promoting viral transcription. Does not seem to be essential for HBV infection. May be directly involved in development of cirrhosis and liver cancer (hepatocellular carcinoma). Most of cytosolic activities involve modulation of cytosolic calcium. The effect on apoptosis is controversial depending on the cell types in which the studies have been conducted. May induce apoptosis by localizing in mitochondria and causing loss of
   5010..5070    +  ncRNA          HBV epsilon: Accession: RF01047 - HBV RNA encapsidation signal epsilon
   5065..5157    +  CDS            C (fragment): CAPSD_HBVCP - Experimental evidence at protein level: Swiss-Prot protein existence level 1. Encapsidates hepatitis delta genome. From Chimpanzee hepatitis B virus (isolate United Kingdom/LSH/1988) (HBVcpz).
   5149..5871    +  CDS            TcR (fragment): tetracycline efflux protein; tet; confers resistance to tetracycline
   5917..6505    -  rep_origin     ori: high-copy-number ColE1/pMB1/pBR322/pUC origin of replication
   6676..7536    -  CDS            AmpR: β-lactamase; bla; confers resistance to ampicillin, carbenicillin, and related antibiotics
   7537..7641    -  promoter       AmpR promoter: bla
>Addgene plasmid #145803 | pCIS-rPAM3 | addgene full sequence | sequence record 319262 | Addgene NGS Result
GACATTGATTATTGACTAGTTATTAATAGTAATCAATTACGGGGTCATTAGTTCATAGCCCATATATGGA
GTTCCGCGTTACATAACTTACGGTAAATGGCCCGCCTGGCTGACCGCCCAACGACCCCCGCCCATTGACG
TCAATAATGACGTATGTTCCCATAGTAACGCCAATAGGGACTTTCCATTGACGTCAATGGGTGGAGTATT
TACGGTAAACTGCCCACTTGGCAGTACATCAAGTGTATCATATGCCAAGTACGCCCCCTATTGACGTCAA
TGACGGTAAATGGCCCGCCTGGCATTATGCCCAGTACATGACCTTATGGGACTTTCCTACTTGGCAGTAC
ATCTACGTATTAGTCATCGCTATTACCATGGTGATGCGGTTTTGGCAGTACATCAATGGGCGTGGATAGC
GGTTTGACTCACGGGGATTTCCAAGTCTCCACCCCATTGACGTCAATGGGAGTTTGTTTTGGCACCAAAA
TCAACGGGACTTTCCAAAATGTCGTAACAACTCCGCCCCATTGACGCAAATGGGCGGTAGGCGTGTACGG
TGGGAGGTCTATATAAGCAGAGCTCGTTTAGTGAACCGTCAGATCGCCTGGAGACGCCATCCACGCTGTT
TTGACCTCCATAGAAGACACCGGGACCGATCCAGCCTCCGCGGCCGGGAACGGTGCATTGGAACGCGGAT
TCCCCGTGCCAAGAGTGACGTAAGTACCGCCTATAGAGTCTATAGGCCCACCCCCTTGGCTTCTTATGCG
ACGGATCCCGTAATAAGCTTGAGGTGTGGCAGGCTTGAGATCTGGCCATACACTTGAGTGACAATGACAT
CCACTTTGCCTTTCTCTCCACAGGTGTCCACTCCCAGGTCCAACTGCAGCTCGGTTCTATCGATAAGCTT
GCCGCCACCATGGCCGGACGCGCCCGCAGCGGTCTGCTACTGCTGCTGCTGGGGCTGCTCGCCCTGCAGA
GCAGCTGCCTGGCCTTCAGAAGCCCACTTTCTGTCTTTAAGAGGTTTAAAGAAACTACCAGATCATTTTC
CAATGAATGCCTTGGTACCATTGGACCAGTCACCCCTCTTGATGCATCAGATTTTGCGCTGGATATTCGC
ATGCCTGGGGTTACACCTAAAGAGTCTGACACATACTTCTGCATGTCCATGCGTCTGCCTGTGGATGAGG
AAGCCTTCGTGATTGACTTCAAGCCTCGTGCCAGCATGGATACTGTCCACCATATGCTGCTGTTTGGATG
CAATATGCCCTCGTCCACTGGAAGTTACTGGTTTTGTGATGAAGGAACCTGTACAGATAAAGCCAATATT
CTATATGCCTGGGCAAGGAATGCTCCCCCCACCCGGCTCCCGAAAGGTGTTGGATTCAGAGTTGGAGGAG
AAACTGGAAGCAAATACTTCGTCCTTCAAGTTCACTATGGCGATATCAGTGCTTTTCGAGATAATCACAA
AGACTGCTCTGGCGTGTCCGTACATCTCACACGTGTGCCCCAGCCTTTAATTGCGGGCATGTACCTTATG
ATGTCTGTTGACACTGTCATACCACCAGGAGAGAAAGTGAATGCTGACATTTCGTGCCAATACAAAATGT
ATCCAATGCATGTGTTTGCCTACAGAGTCCACACTCACCATTTAGGTAAGGTGGTGAGCGGATACAGAGT
AAGAAACGGACAGTGGACACTGATTGGACGCCAGAACCCCCAGCTGCCACAGGCTTTCTACCCTGTGGAA
CACCCCGTTGATGTTACTTTTGGTGATATACTGGCAGCCAGATGTGTGTTCACTGGTGAAGGGAGGACAG
AGGCCACCCATATCGGCGGCACTTCTAGTGACGAAATGTGTAACCTGTACATCATGTATTACATGGAAGC
CAAATATGCACTTTCCTTCATGACCTGTACAAAGAACGTGGCTCCAGATATGTTCAGAACTATCCCAGCA
GAGGCCAATATCCCAATTCCTGTCAAACCGGACATGGTTATGATGCACGGGCATCACAAAGAAGCAGAAA
ACAAAGAAAAGAGTGCTTTAATGCAGCAGCCAAAACAGGGAGAGGAAGAAGTATTAGAGCAGGATTTCCA
TGTGGAAGAAGAACTGGACTGGCCTGGAGTGTACTTGTTACCAGGCCAGGTTTCTGGGGTGGCCCTGGAT
TCTAAGAATAACCTAGTGATTTTCCACAGAGGTGACCATGTTTGGGATGGAAACTCTTTTGACAGCAAGT
TTGTTTACCAGCAAAGAGGTCTTGGGCCAATTGAAGAAGACACCATCCTGGTCATTGACCCAAATAATGC
TGAAATCCTCCAGTCCAGTGGCAAGAACCTGTTTTATTTACCACACGGCTTGAGCATAGATACAGATGGA
AATTATTGGGTCACAGATGTGGCTCTCCACCAGGTGTTCAAATTGGACCCGCATAGCAAAGAAGGCCCTC
TCTTAATTCTGGGAAGGAGCATGCAACCTGGGAGTGACCAAAATCATTTCTGCCAGCCCACCGATGTGGC
TGTGGAGCCCAGTACTGGAGCTGTCTTCGTGTCAGACGGTTACTGTAACAGTCGGATTGTGCAGTTTTCA
CCAAGCGGAAAGTTCGTCACCCAGTGGGGAGAAGAGTCCTCTGGAAGCAGTCCTAGGCCAGGCCAGTTCA
GTGTTCCTCACAGTTTGGCCCTTGTGCCTCATTTGGACCAGTTGTGTGTGGCAGACAGGGAAAATGGCCG
AATCCAATGCTTCAAAACTGACACCAAAGAATTTGTGAGAGAGATTAAGCACGCATCATTTGGAAGGAAT
GTCTTTGCCATTTCATATATACCAGGTTTCCTCTTTGCCGTAAACGGGAAGCCTTACTTTGGAGACCAAG
AGCCCGTGCAAGGATTTGTGATGAACTTTTCCAGTGGGGAAATTATAGACGTCTTCAAGCCAGTACGCAA
GCACTTCGACATGCCTCATGATATTGTGGCTTCTGAAGATGGGACTGTGTACATTGGAGACGCACACACA
AACACCGTGTGGAAGTTCACCCTGACTGAAAAAATGGAGCATCGGTCAGTTAAAAAGGCTGGCATTGAAG
TCCAGGAAATCAAAGGAAAGGGAAGCGGCGGCTTAAATCTGGGAAATTTCTTTGCAAGTCGAAAAGGCTA
CAGCAGAAAAGGGTTTGACCGAGTGAGCACAGAGGGGAGTGACCAAGAGAAAGATGAGGACGACGGAACT
GAGTCTGAAGAGGAGTACTCGGCCCCGCTGCCCAAGCCTGCACCTTCCTCCTGAGCTCCAGCCTTCGCCC
GGGGGATCCACTAGTTCTAGAGCGGCCGCGTTAACTTGTTTATTGCAGCTTATAATGGTTACAAATAAAG
CAATAGCATCACAAATTTCACAAATAAAGCATTTTTTTCACTGCATTCTAGTTGTGGTTTGTCCAAACTC
ATCAATGTATCTTATCATGTCTGGATCCCCGGGAATTCGGCGCAGCACCATGGCCTGAAATAACCTCTGA
AAGAGGAACTTGGTTAGGTACCTTCTGAGGCGGAAAGAACCAGCTGTGGAATGTGTGTCAGTTAGGGTGT
GGAAAGTCCCCAGGCTCCCCAGCAGGCAGAAGTATGCAAAGCATGCATCTCAATTAGTCAGCAACCAGGT
GTGGAAAGTCCCCAGGCTCCCCAGCAGGCAGAAGTATGCAAAGCATGCATCTCAATTAGTCAGCAACCAT
AGTCCCGCCCCTAACTCCGCCCATCCCGCCCCTAACTCCGCCCAGTTCCGCCCATTCTCCGCCCCATGGC
TGACTAATTTTTTTTATTTATGCAGAGGCCGAGGCCGCCTCGGCCTCTGAGCTATTCCAGAAGTAGTGAG
GAGGCTTTTTTGGAGGCCTAGGCTTTTGCAAAAAGCTTATCGCGATAAGAGGATTTTATCCCCGCTGCCA
TCATGGTTCGACCATTGAACTGCATCGTCGCCGTGTCCCAAAATATGGGGATTGGCAAGAACGGAGACCT
ACCCTGGCCTCCGCTCAGGAACGAGTTCAAGTACTTCCAAAGAATGACCACAACCTCTTCAGTGGAAGGT
AAACAGAATCTGGTGATTATGGGTAGGAAAACCTGGTTCTCCATTCCTGAGAAGAATCGACCTTTAAAGG
ACAGAATTAATATAGTTCTCAGTAGAGAACTCAAAGAACCACCACGAGGAGCTCATTTTCTTGCCAAAAG
TTTGGATGATGCCTTAAGACTTATTGAACAACCGGAATTGGCAAGTAAAGTAGACATGGTTTGGATAGTC
GGAGGCAGTTCTGTTTACCAGGAAGCCATGAATCAACCAGGCCACCTCAGACTCTTTGTGACAAGGATCA
TGCAGGAATTTGAAAGTGACACGTTTTTCCCAGAAATTGATTTGGGGAAATATAAACTTCTCCCAGAATA
CCCAGGCGTCCTCTCTGAGGTCCAGGAGGAAAAAGGCATCAAGTATAAGTTTGAAGTCTACGAGAAGAAA
GACTAACAGGAAGATGCTTTCAAGTTCTCTGCTCCCCTCCTAAAGCTATGCATTTTTATAAGACCATGGG
ACTTTTGCTGGCTTTAGATCCTTCGCGGGACGTCCTTTGTTTACGTCCCGTCGGCGCTGAATCCCGGACG
ACCCCTCGCGGGGCCGCTTGGGACTCTCTCGTCCCCTTCTCCGTCTGCCGTTCCAGCCGACCACGGGGCG
CACCTCTCTTTACGCGGTCTCCCCGTCTGTGCCTTCTCATCTGCCGGTCCGTGTGCACTTCGCTTCACCT
CTGCACGTTGCATGGAGACCACCGTGAACGCCCATCAGATCCTGCCCAAGGTCTTACATAAGAGGACTCT
TGGACTCCCAGCAATGTCAACGACCGACCTTGAGGCCTACTTCAAAGACTGTGTGTTTAAGGACTGGGAG
GAGCTGGGGGAGGAGATTAGGTTAAAGGTCTTTGTATTAGGAGGCTGTAGGCATAAATTGGTCTGCGCAC
CAGCACCATGCAACTTTTTCACCTCTGCCTAATCATCTCTTGTACATGTCCCACTGTTCAAGCCTCCAAG
CTGTGCCTTGGGTGGCTTTGGGGCATGGACATTGACCCTTATAAAGAATTTGGAGCTACTGTGGAGTTAC
TCTCGTTTTTGCCTTCTGACTTCTTTCCTTCCGTCAGAGATCCTCTACGCCGGACGCATCGTGGCCGGCA
TCACCGGCGCCACAGGTGCGGTTGCTGGCGCCTATATCGCCGACATCACCGATGGGGAAGATCGGGCTCG
CCACTTCGGGCTCATGAGCGCTTGTTTCGGCGTGGGTATGGTGGCAGGCCCCGTGGCCGGGGGACTGTTG
GGCGCCATCTCCTTGCATGCACCATTCCTTGCGGCGGCGGTGCTCAACGGCCTCAACCTACTACTGGGCT
GCTTCCTAATGCAGGAGTCGCATAAGGGAGAGCGTCGACCGATGCCCTTGAGAGCCTTCAACCCAGTCAG
CTCCTTCCGGTGGGCGCGGGGCATGACTATCGTCGCCGCACTTATGACTGTCTTCTTTATCATGCAACTC
GTAGGACAGGTGCCGGCAGCGCTCTGGGTCATTTTCGGCGAGGACCGCTTTCGCTGGAGCGCGACGATGA
TCGGCCTGTCGCTTGCGGTATTCGGAATCTTGCACGCCCTCGCTCAAGCCTTCGTCACTGGTCCCGCCAC
CAAACGTTTCGGCGAGAAGCAGGCCATTATCGCCGGCATGGCGGCCGACGCGCTGGGCTACGTCTTGCTG
GCGTTCGCGACGCGAGGCTGGATGGCCTTCCCCATTATGATTCTTCTCGCTTCCGGCGGCATCGGGATGC
CCGCGTTGCAGGCCATGCTGTCCAGGCAGGTAGATGACGACCATCAGGGACAGCTTCAAGGCCAGCAAAA
GGCCAGGAACCGTAAAAAGGCCGCGTTGCTGGCGTTTTTCCATAGGCTCCGCCCCCCTGACGAGCATCAC
AAAAATCGACGCTCAAGTCAGAGGTGGCGAAACCCGACAGGACTATAAAGATACCAGGCGTTTCCCCCTG
GAAGCTCCCTCGTGCGCTCTCCTGTTCCGACCCTGCCGCTTACCGGATACCTGTCCGCCTTTCTCCCTTC
GGGAAGCGTGGCGCTTTCTCATAGCTCACGCTGTAGGTATCTCAGTTCGGTGTAGGTCGTTCGCTCCAAG
CTGGGCTGTGTGCACGAACCCCCCGTTCAGCCCGACCGCTGCGCCTTATCCGGTAACTATCGTCTTGAGT
CCAACCCGGTAAGACACGACTTATCGCCACTGGCAGCAGCCACTGGTAACAGGATTAGCAGAGCGAGGTA
TGTAGGCGGTGCTACAGAGTTCTTGAAGTGGTGGCCTAACTACGGCTACACTAGAAGGACAGTATTTGGT
ATCTGCGCTCTGCTGAAGCCAGTTACCTTCGGAAAAAGAGTTGGTAGCTCTTGATCCGGCAAACAAACCA
CCGCTGGTAGCGGTGGTTTTTTTGTTTGCAAGCAGCAGATTACGCGCAGAAAAAAAGGATCTCAAGAAGA
TCCTTTGATCTTTTCTACGGGGTCTGACGCTCAGTGGAACGAAAACTCACGTTAAGGGATTTTGGTCATG
AGATTATCAAAAAGGATCTTCACCTAGATCCTTTTAAATTAAAAATGAAGTTTTAAATCAATCTAAAGTA
TATATGAGTAAACTTGGTCTGACAGTTACCAATGCTTAATCAGTGAGGCACCTATCTCAGCGATCTGTCT
ATTTCGTTCATCCATAGTTGCCTGACTCCCCGTCGTGTAGATAACTACGATACGGGAGGGCTTACCATCT
GGCCCCAGTGCTGCAATGATACCGCGAGACCCACGCTCACCGGCTCCAGATTTATCAGCAATAAACCAGC
CAGCCGGAAGGGCCGAGCGCAGAAGTGGTCCTGCAACTTTATCCGCCTCCATCCAGTCTATTAATTGTTG
CCGGGAAGCTAGAGTAAGTAGTTCGCCAGTTAATAGTTTGCGCAACGTTGTTGCCATTGCTGCAGGCATC
GTGGTGTCACGCTCGTCGTTTGGTATGGCTTCATTCAGCTCCGGTTCCCAACGATCAAGGCGAGTTACAT
GATCCCCCATGTTGTGCAAAAAAGCGGTTAGCTCCTTCGGTCCTCCGATCGTTGTCAGAAGTAAGTTGGC
CGCAGTGTTATCACTCATGGTTATGGCAGCACTGCATAATTCTCTTACTGTCATGCCATCCGTAAGATGC
TTTTCTGTGACTGGTGAGTACTCAACCAAGTCATTCTGAGAATAGTGTATGCGGCGACCGAGTTGCTCTT
GCCCGGCGTCAACACGGGATAATACCGCGCCACATAGCAGAACTTTAAAAGTGCTCATCATTGGAAAACG
TTCTTCGGGGCGAAAACTCTCAAGGATCTTACCGCTGTTGAGATCCAGTTCGATGTAACCCACTCGTGCA
CCCAACTGATCTTCAGCATCTTTTACTTTCACCAGCGTTTCTGGGTGAGCAAAAACAGGAAGGCAAAATG
CCGCAAAAAAGGGAATAAGGGCGACACGGAAATGTTGAATACTCATACTCTTCCTTTTTCAATATTATTG
AAGCATTTATCAGGGTTATTGTCTCATGAGCGGATACATATTTGAATGTATTTAGAAAAATAAACAAATA
GGGGTTCCGCGCACATTTCCCCGAAAAGTGCCACCTGACGTCTAAGAAACCATTATTATCATGACATTAA
CCTATAAAAATAGGCGTATCACGAGGCCCTTTCGTCTTCAAGAATTCGAGCTCGCCC
